>Addgene plasmid #43407 | II-GTTA | depositor partial sequence | sequence record 58672 | II-GTTA sequence 426 bps
CGTCTCGCTTAACCCCAGAGCAGGTCGTGGCAATCGCGAGCAATAACGGCGGAAAACAGGCTTTGGAAAC
GGTGCAGAGGCTCCTTCCAGTGCTGTGCCAAGCGCACGGACTCACCCCAGAGCAGGTCGTGGCCATTGCC
TCGAATGGAGGGGGCAAACAGGCGTTGGAAACCGTACAACGATTGCTGCCGGTGCTGTGCCAAGCGCACG
GCCTCACCCCAGAGCAGGTCGTGGCCATTGCCTCGAATGGAGGGGGCAAACAGGCGTTGGAAACCGTACA
ACGATTGCTGCCGGTGCTGTGCCAAGCGCACGGATTAACCCCAGAGCAGGTCGTGGCAATCGCCTCCAAC
ATTGGCGGGAAACAGGCACTCGAGACTGTCCAGCGCCTGCTTCCCGTGCTGTGCCAAGCGCACGGGCTCA
GAGACG
