>Addgene plasmid #43407 | II-GTTA | addgene partial sequence | sequence record 60906 | M13-F20 5'-TGTAAAACGACGGCCAGT-3'
CTATAGGGCGAATTGGGCCCTCTAGATGCATGCTCGAGCGGCCGCCAGTGTGATGGATATCTGCAGAATT
CGCCCTTAGTATCTTTCCTGTGCCCACGTCTCTGAGCCCGTGCGCTTGGCACAGCACGGGAAGCAGGCGC
TGGACAGTCTCGAGTGCCTGTTTCCCGCCAATGTTGGAGGCGATTGCCACGACCTGCTCTGGGGTTAATC
CGTGCGCTTGGCACAGCACCGGCAGCAATCGTTGTACGGTTTCCAACGCCTGTTTGCCCCCTCCATTCGA
GGCAATGGCCACGACCTGCTCTGGGGTGAGGCCGTGCGCTTGGCACAGCACCGGCAGCAATCGTTGTACG
GTTTCCAACGCCTGTTTGCCCCCTCCATTCGAGGCAATGGCCACGACCTGCTCTGGGGTGAGTCCGTGCG
CTTGGCACAGCACTGGAAGGAGCCTCTGCACCGTTTCCAAAGCCTGTTTTCCGCCGTTATTGCTCGCGAT
TGCCACGACCTGCTCTGGGGTTAAGCGAGACGCGCTAGGACGGCATCTATATAAGGGCGAATTCCAGCAC
ACTGGCGGCCGTTACTAGTGGATCCGAGCTCGGTACCAAGCTTGGCGTAATCATGGTCATAGCTGTTTCC
TGTGTGAAATTGTTATCCGCTCACAATTCCACACAACATACGAGCCGGAAGCATAAAGTGTAAAGCCTGG
GGTGCCTAATGAGTGAGCTAACTCACATTAATTGCGTTGCGCTCACTGCCCGCTTTCCAGTCGGGAAACC
TGTCGTGCCAGCTGCATTAATGAATCGGCCAACGCGCGGGGAGAGGCGGTTTGCGTATTGGGCGCTCTTC
CGCTTCCTCGCTCACTGACTCGCTGCGCTCGGTCGTTCGGCTGCGGCGAGCGGTATCAGCTCACTCAAAG
GCGGTAATACGGTTATCCACAGAATCAGGGGATAACGCAGGAAAGAACATGTGAGCAAAAGGCC
