[The description below was written by a language model from this plasmid's Addgene catalogue record.]
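Description:
II-GTTA is a bacterial cloning plasmid built on the commercial pCRII-TOPO backbone (about 4 kb without insert), into which a 426 bp synthetic insert was introduced by TOPO cloning. It is a high-copy plasmid maintained in E. coli and carries both ampicillin and kanamycin resistance, so either or both antibiotics can be used for selection. The insert sits between the T7 and M13-reverse priming sites of the backbone, which are the recorded sequencing primers. No feature table is provided, so the detailed arrangement of backbone elements and of the insert cannot be described from the record.

The record does not spell out what the insert encodes beyond its name and synthetic origin. The associated publication describes a TALEN genome-editing system for generating human stem cell-based disease models. The plasmid name, combining a position-like numeral with a four-nucleotide string, together with an insert size roughly matching four TALE repeats of about 100 bp each, suggests a pre-assembled repeat module specifying recognition of the bases G, T, T and A at a defined slot in a TALE array. This interpretation is an inference from the name, size and publication rather than something stated in the catalogue fields.

Nothing in the record indicates a eukaryotic promoter, reporter or expression cassette. The plasmid is best understood as a storage and propagation vector for a synthetic DNA part, presumably one member of a library of modules from which full-length TALEN DNA-binding domains are assembled into a separate expression vector, not a construct used directly in mammalian cells.
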