Addgene plasmid #43407: II-GTTA
Depositing lab: Chad Cowan & Kiran Musunuru. Depositing organization: Harvard University. Publication: A TALEN Genome-Editing System for Generating Human Stem Cell-Based Disease Models. Ding Q, Lee YK, Schaefer EA, Peters DT, Veres A, Kim K, Kuperwasser N, Motola DL, Meissner TB, Hendriks WT, Trevisan M, Gupta RM, Moisan A, Banks E, Friesen M, Schinzel RT, Xia F, Tang A, Xia Y, Figueroa E, Wann A, Ahfeldt T, Daheron L, Zhang F, Rubin LL, Peng LF, Chung RT, Musunuru K, Cowan CA. Cell Stem Cell. 2012 Dec 12. pii: S1934-5909(12)00645-5. doi: 10.1016/j.stem.2012.11.011. PubMed 23246482.
Backbone
  Vector backbone: pCRII-TOPO
  Backbone manufacturer: Invitrogen
  Backbone size w/o insert (bp): 3973
  Vector type: Bacterial Cloning
Growth in bacteria
  Bacterial resistance: Ampicillin and Kanamycin, 100 & 50 μg/mL
  Growth temperature: 37°C
  Growth strain: Top10
  Copy number: High Copy
Gene/Insert
  Gene/Insert name: II-GTTA
  Species: Synthetic
  Insert size (bp): 426
  Cloning method: TOPO Cloning
  Sequencing primers: 5′ T7; 3′ M13-rev
Terms and licenses: Academic/Nonprofit Terms; Industry Terms: Not Available to Industry
How to cite: II-GTTA was a gift from Chad Cowan & Kiran Musunuru (Addgene plasmid # 43407 ; http://n2t.net/addgene:43407 ; RRID:Addgene_43407)
